>Addgene plasmid #162707 | pCB’ CbbL Y72R | addgene full sequence | sequence record 326996 | Addgene NGS Result
GGGGGTTCGTGCACACAGCCCAGCTTGGAGCGAACGACCTACACCGAACTGAGATACCTACAGCGTGAGC
TATGAGAAAGCGCCACGCTTCCCGAAGGGAGAAAGGCGGACAGGTATCCGGTAAGCGGCAGGGTCGGAAC
AGGAGAGCGCACGAGGGAGCTTCCAGGGGGAAACGCCTGGTATCTTTATAGTCCTGTCGGGTTTCGCCAC
CTCTGACTTGAGCGTCGATTTTTGTGATGCTCGTCAGGGGGGCGGAGCCTATGGAAAAACGCCAGCAACG
CGGCCTTTTTACGGTTCCTGGCCTTTTGCTGGCCTTTTGCTCACATGTTCTTTCCTGCGTTATCCCCTGA
TTCTGTGGATAACCGTATTACCGCCTTTGAGTGAGCTGATACCGCTCGCCGCAGCCGAACGCCCTAGGTC
TAGCGCGAATTGTCGAGGGAAACGCGGAACCCCTATTTGTTTATTTTTCTAAATACATTCAAATATGTAT
CCGCTCATGAGACAATAACCCTGATAAATGCTTCAATAATATTGAAAAAGGAAGAGTATGTCTAGATTAG
ATAAAAGTAAAGTGATTAACAGCGCATTAGAGCTGCTTAATGAGGTCGGAATCGAAGGTTTAACAACCCG
TAAACTCGCCCAGAAGCTAGGTGTAGCGCAGCCTACATTGTATTGGCATGTAAAAAATAAGCGGGCTTTG
CTCGACGCCTTAGCCATTGAGATGTTAGATAGGCACCATACTCACTTTTGCCCTTTAGAAGGGGAAAGCT
GGCAAGATTTTTTACGTAATAACGCTAAAAGTTTTAGATGTGCTTTACTAAGTCATCGCGATGGAGCAAA
AGTACATTTAGGTACACGGCCTACAGAAAAACAGTATGAAACTCTCGAAAATCAATTAGCCTTTTTATGC
CAACAAGGTTTTTCACTAGAGAATGCATTATATGCACTCAGCGCTGTGGGGCATTTTACTTTAGGTTGCG
TATTGGAAGATCAAGAGCATCAAGTCGCTAAAGAAGAAAGGGAAACACCTACTACTGATAGTATGCCGCC
ATTATTACGACAAGCTATCGAATTATTTGATCACCAAGGTGCAGAGCCAGCCTTCTTATTCGGCCTTGAA
TTGATCATATGCGGATTAGAAAAACAACTTAAATGTGAAAGTGGGTCTTAACAGTTCCTGGATATCCGGA
TGAAGGCACGAACCCAGTGGACATAACCCTGATAAATGCTTCAATAATATTGAAAAAGGAAGAGTATGAG
TATTCAACATTTCCGTGTCGCCCTTATTCCCTTTTGCTTGGATTCTGCGTTTGTTTCCGTCTACGAACTG
CTAGCGGCGGCGGATTTGTCCTACTCAGGAGAGCGTTCACCGACAAACAACAGATAAAACGAAAGGCCCA
GTCTTTCGACTGAGCCTTTCGTTTTATTTGATGCCTCTAGCACGCGTACCATGGGATCCCCCGGGCTGCA
GGAATTCCATCTAGACACTAGCGGCGACGGGTGCTGCTTGGGAGGTCAAACGCTCATAGGCCGCCCGCAT
TTTCAGGCCGGTCAGCACTTGGAACAGACCCGTGCCGTTGTTCGAACCCGGGTAATCTTTGTGCTGTAGC
AGCAGGTGGGTCAACTCACCGTAGTACTGCGTGTCGGTCTTGCTGAGGTGGCCCTCGACGTAGATCATCT
CTTCGAGGTTCTCGAACTGACCGTCGACCTCAAGCACTGAGACTTCGTGACCGTAGTAGGTGTCAGGGCC
GTAGGCTAAGCGAATGCCCGGATAGGAGCAGGTCAGCTTACGACCGCAGGGCGTCCACTGGATGGTCGAA
CCTTCGTCGAACAGGTAAGCCGGCTCAAAACCATCGCGGCCTTCCCGTTGGATCAACTGCACCCGCAGCA
CCTTGCGCTCGGTGTCATTGGGGATTAGCTGGGTCGGCATGACGCGGATGACGATGTCCGCATGGCCACG
CTGGGGCTCAATGTAGGCCTTGAAGTCAGGGCGGCGCGCTTCGATCGAGGCGAGGACATCTTCGTAGGAG
TGGCCGCGTTCTGCCATATCGCGTTGGATCTTCCAAGCGATTTTGACTTCGTCATCGATGTCGAGGTAAA
CGCTGAAATCGAGCAGTTCACGCACGCGCTCGTCGTAAAGCGGATGCAGACCCTCGATCACAATGATGCG
ATTGGGTTCGATTTTTTCGGGCGGATCGATCAAGCCGGTTTCATGGTTGTAGATCGGCTTCATGATCGTT
TCGCCGTTCTTCAACGCCTTGACCTGTTCATACATCAAGTCAAAGTTGTTGGCGCGGGGATCCAAAGCCG
TTACGCCTGCTTCCTTCCGGCCCTTGCGATCGAGACTGTGATAGTCATCCAAGCAGATGACCGTCATCAA
TTCCGTACCAAACAAGTCGGCAAGGCGATTTAGGAAGGTTGATTTGCCGCAACCGGAGTCACCGGCAACG
CCGATCAAAACAACACGATCTGGCTTGCTGTGGTGATGGTGATGATGCATGCGGAATTCCCCCTCTTACT
ACTGGCTGGCTTTTTTTCACTTTTCTCTATCACTGATAGGGAGTGGTAAAATAACTCTATCAATGATAGA
GTGTCAACAAAAATTAGGAATTAATCATGATTTAGAACCCTTCAGCGCGACGCGCACGCGCGTTGATGCT
TGCGATTGTGGCCTCAGCCGCCCGCATGGCTTCTTCGGTTTCCGCTTCGCTGCCCATCATGGTCAGGCGA
CCAAAGTTACCAAAAGCACGTACATCGATCAGAGTCACATGAGCTGCTTTCTCGGCCTCGTTGGCAGCCT
GAACAATATAACCTGCCGGTTCTGTTTCAAGGATGAACATGCTTTTGCCCGGCAACAGCATAGAGCCTTT
ACGCAACTGGCGATTGATCAAGGTGGCATGATCGGGGGTAATCGCTCGAATGATCTCTTTCCATGCGATG
CGACAAGGCAGACGATCTTCTTGCGCGTGATTGATTTCTCTTAAAACGGCCTCACCGGATGCGAGAACGT
CGCTTTGGTTTCGGTAATGAATTTCCATCGAGCCAAAAGCACGCTCGACTACCTGTTCGCCGAGACGAAC
GTTCGTGGCCTTTAGCGCAATATCACTGAGGCGATGGACGGCCATGCCCGGCGCGACTTCAATCCACAAG
CAGGCATCACCCGGAACGGGAAGAAAGCCTTGCGATGATGTCGCAAGATAGGATGCAAGCTGCGGTTGAA
GCGAATCGATAAACGAATAGACGCGCAAATCAATGTTGTTCATGCGCATCTTCCCTACTAGACATTAGCT
ATTCAGATTTGCGATACACCACGCGGAATCTGAGTCTTCGGGCGTCTCGGGTAGGATGATCTCAACTTCA
GAATGAACGCGCGCAATGATGTGCGCAGCAACCAGGCCATCGCCAACACGTTCACAGGCGTCAGCACCCG
CACGAACGGCAGCATTTACTGCACCTGTCTCACCACGAACCATTACGGTCACGTAACCGCCGCCAACAAA
TGATCGTCCGACCAGACGGACTTCCGCCGCTTTGGTCATGGCATCTGCGGCTTCAATGGCAGGAACCAAT
CCTCGTGTTTCAATCATGCCCAGGGCAATACCGTGAGTCGTTGCCATAACAGATCCTCTAAAACTAGTGT
TGAGCACGTTCAGAACGAGCCCAGAAATTTGGTTAGACGGTTTCGGCGACGGGTGTCGCCGAAGTGAGCC
GTCTTAGGAATATCTGACTTAGGCTTGTGGCGCCTTAGGCAGAATGTTTTCTACTTCTGAGTGGACACGC
GCAATGATGTGCGCAGCAACCAAGCCATCACCAACACGTTCGCAAGCATCGGCGCCAGCACGAACAGCGG
CGTTAACAGCGCCTGTTTCGCCCCGAACCAATACGGTGACGTAACCGCCACCAACAAATTGACGACCGAC
CAAACGCACTTCAGCCGCTTTAGTCATGGCGTCCGCTGCTTCAATCGCAGGAACTAAGCCACGTGTTTCG
ATCATACCCAGAGCAATACCAGTTACATCAGCCATTTAAATAAACTCCTAAGCTGTCACTTTATGCAAAG
AACCGGAACAAGCCTGCGCCGGTTCGTCTTTCCCAATCCTTAAGCTTCAGGGGCTTTCGGCAGGATGTTT
TCGACTTCGGAATGGACACGGGCAATGATATGCGCCGCGACCAGACCATCGCCGACTCGTTCGCAGGCAT
CAGCGCCCGCACGAACTGCTGCGTTGACGGCACCGGTTTCACCACGGACCAAAACGGTCACGTAACCACC
ACCAACAAATTGACGGCCAACCAAACGTACTTCGGCGGCCTTGGTCATGGCATCGGCAGCTTCAATCGCT
GGAACCAGACCACGTGTTTCAATCATACCCAGTGCAATACCTGTTACTGCTGCCATTTCTTCTCTCCTCA
ATAAAGACTCATTCAAAATCAACTCATCTAGCGATGGTCAAGTTACCCAGTGATCGATGATGCCACCAAT
CGTCAAATCCGTGAGAATCTCAAAATCACCCACGCCAAACCGAGCGGCAGAGCCGCTAATCGTAAAGACC
CAACATCCCTCGGGAACGCCAATGGGATCGCAAGCGACACTGACCTTACCCGTAGCATCCTCCATGACAC
GCAAAGAGATATTTTTAAGACCGGGAATCCTGCGTGTTGCGATTAGGTCGGAACGAACGCGCATTACTTC
CATTACTCACCATTCCACTGATCAATAATCCCGATAATCGTCAAATCAGAGGGATAAGACTTGCTTCCTG
CAGCCTCTCGTGCTGCCGATGACCCAACGCACAAAACCCAATCGCCCGGTATGCAGCCAATCGCATCCAC
GGCGACCTGCCTGGGCGCGCCCGGTTTCTCCCATACCACTAATAGTGGTTTGTGACCCATATCAGCAATA
CGGTTTGTTGAAACCAACGTTTTCTCAACTTGCATGATTTTCATGCGGATGCAACCTCTTCAATCGGGCT
TCCGATATCCTGCGCCTGAACGCTCAAACGAAACTGCAATAGATTCTGCTCATCCAAGGATGAGAACCGC
TCTTTAATGGCGTTGTATATCCGTCTTGCTTTGACCACGGTTCTTTCTCTGGAGCCTGGAACATTGGGGT
CATAGCGATAGTGGATGGCAATCGGAATCGGTAAACCTCGACTCAAATTAAGTTTGGTGAAAATTTTGAT
TCCCACATCCACATCAATCGCATTTTCTTCAACCGTATCCAAATGCGCGTAGTAGGCTAAATTCCGGATT
TGAACTTCATCAAAACCATCACCAACACTGATATATCGCTCAGCATGACCAATATCATTGGGTGGATAGC
GACCACCATGACGATTTACTACGTAATCGATTTGCGAGAGGTTGTTGATCAAAAGCTGACCAATAAAACG
ACGCATCCCCTCGCTGGCTACTCCATTTCCTTTAGCCCAACCATCGCTGCGGTTTGCGTTGAGAATTGCT
TCGTGAATAATCACACGAGCCTCATCCGGCGCCAGATGTAGTGTTTGCGCATAAGTTACTGTGTTGTCAA
CATAACGATACGGATTCAAAAAACCTTTGCTATCCGGAATATGAACGCGAATGGCATCCGTATCCGTATC
AACGCCAATCAGTAAAATATCGATACTTGCGCCGCAGCAATGGGCATTTTCAACCGCTTCTCTGAATTTC
ATCAGCTGGGTTAAAGCCGCTTCCAGTGCTGCACGATCATTACTGCCGTGTGCCGCGCAGCCAGAGTGTG
TCGGGTCAGAGGTGCTGAAATGATACACAGCAATTTTCAGGTATCGTGTTGGCTGATCCGCTGTATTTGG
AACACCTTCACGATAACGGCGGAGTTCATTTTTCTCCCACTGTGCCAGATCATCTTCAATATCGAACATC
GAGCCTGCGTAGGCTTTACGATAGGTGAATGCCGTAAGGGGCAAACGCAATATGTAAGGCAGTAACCCTT
TGAGACGACCATCGGCACAAGGGCTTATGTCCACTGCGTGGAACCCGCAATCCAGGAAGAAGCCAATGGC
CGATGCGGAATCGTCCTTCTCAGACATTATTTTACGACTGAATTGTTCCGTGGCTGCTGTTAGTGCTTTA
GCAGTCGCGTAGCCAAAAATGCCTTTTAAATTGTGCCCACTGATCCAATTATCTTTGAGTAATTCTTCGG
GCAGCGTATGTCCAAGCGACGACTGGGCTAATTCTTGAACACGGGTAACATAATCCAGACCAAGAGGAAT
GCCAGCAACAACTTGCAAGAAAGGGATAACGCGATCAAAACGGTTCTTGACGCTATCCTCGCAACGACCC
AGTTGTTCGTTGGCTTCAAGGTCAGTTAACGGGTGCCGGCAGGTACGCTCAGGCAACGTTATGCAAGCAG
GATGGCGGTCATAGGCAGGGTTTGGTGCTTGCTCAATCAAGTCAAGCCGAGGTTTGACTGATGAGCTAAC
ACCAAACGGTGCGCGTTGCTTGCTTCGTGTGTTACGGGTGTTCATGATCGTTACACTTTACTTAATCAAC
CGCGCGCGCCGCCGGAGTAAGTGATCAGACTACCTTGGGTGTCATTACCACTACTGCCCGTGATCTTGGA
GCCCGGCTTTTCAGGTTTTGGCACATTGCGATTGGCAAACGCGCTGGTTTCGACCACACGCGCATTACCG
CGCATGGAAGGGTTGCGACCACTCGCCCATTGACCGGCTGTACCGGTGATGTGCTTGTTAACTGACCAGT
CATCGCCAGTGATGTGGCAACGTTCTTTGCCTTCGCCACTCACACGATCCATTTGATCGCTTCTTGGTGC
ACATACCAACTCAGGCTTTTCCTGAGTTGCAACCACTTCTGGCTGCACAACAGGTGCTTGAGCAGCCTTA
TTACGGTTGGCCATGGCCATTGCCATGGGTTGTGGAGAACCAACCAACTCGCGCGCAGCGTGCCTGAATT
CGGGGGTTCCTGTAATCAAGCCGGTTGCCAGCATACCAGGGCCTGTAATGCGACCTGAGGGCGCAATGTC
GTTACCTGTAATGCGATTCTGAGCCGAGCGAGCTGGGGTTTGAATACTAAAGTCAGTAGGCATTACTTCA
CCTGGTGCAAAGTTTTGTTCTGGCTGATTGGTGTTCTTAAAACCCATTGACTGAACATTGCCAGTTTGGT
TGAAGCGTGGACTAGTGGGAAGGCAACCTGTCTGCTGCGCGCCAACATAGGCGTCACCGCTGATGAGTTG
CTGTTCACCGATTTCATTTCCTGTGACCAAATCACTGGCGTCAACTGAAGTGCCGCTAATAATTTGTCCT
TCACAGGTCAATGATTGTTCAGTTGATTGAGCTTCGGGCTCTGGGGTGCTCGTACAAAACGGTTCGAAAT
GTTCACGACCGTAGTACTCATTACCGGTGACGGGCATGCACCCGCCGCGCTCGTCACCGGACATCTTTGG
GGCATGATCTAGCTGTTGGCCAGATACTGAGGTGCCGCGAAGGGTGCGCATTGAGCGCACTTTTCCCACG
CCACCACCGCAGATTTTGCTTTGGCCATACTGAGAGCCTGTAACCCGAGAGCATGAACCTGGTTCGTTAC
CTGTAACCAGTTCGGAACGATCAACCAAGTTACCAGTCACAGACTGACCCTTGTTCGTGCGATCTTGGCC
AACCTTGAACGGGCTGCGTTGAGGTTTTGTGTCACAAAAGGATTGGAATTGCTCGTTACTGAGATACTCG
GTGCCTGAGATTGAACGACACGAACCGCTTTCATCACCAGTTACGCGAGTAGAGCGACCGATTTCCGTGC
CGGTAACGTCAGAGCCCGCAAAGGTGTGGGTTCTGGCTACTTTTGCAGGTGCTCCGTTGATCGTGAGTCG
CGCAAGACCTTCGTCTGCGTACTGCGAGCCGGTAATTGTGCGTTTTGCACCCGATTCGTTACCCGTAACA
GAAGAGGGCCTGAATTCATCACTGCCACTGACCACTTGATGCGTTCGTGCTGTGGCGCCGAACATGACTT
TATCCGCTTGTGAAGGCTTTGCGGCTGTTCCACATAGAGAAAAGTGAGCTTCATTACTCATGTATTCGGT
GCCGGTAACGTTACGGCAGACACCGGATTCGTTGCCAGTTACCTTCTCGGTCCGTGAAACTTCCGTACCG
CTAACAGGGCGACCACGAGCCGTTGTGGTCACATTGACCTTCGTCGCATTTGGCTTGGGGCTGGTATTGC
AAAAAGAGGTGAATTGCTCAGTACCTACGTACTCGGTGCCCGTGACTGCTCGGCAAGTGCCCGGCTCGTT
TCCAGTCACATGAGATTTACGATCCACTTGCGTGCCCGTAACAGATCCGCCGGATAGGGTGTGACCGGTT
TCAACCTTTTTTGGCGCTGCGTTGCCCGACTGTACAGAATTTTTGACACGGCCTGTTGGCTTGCAGGAAG
GTGCTGTGCCGCGGCCGTATTGACAGAGCATTTCACGGTGGCGCTTGGCGGCATCGCGGCCATGAAGTGC
GGTATCTAGGTATCCATCAATTTGATAGCCATTGCGTCCTGGACCACCTTGAGATTGCGGCTTTGGCGGC
ACGGCGCGAGTTCCACGCTCAGAGAGCGCTTGACGGCGTGCACGGCAGATATCACGGACGGTTTTGGCTT
GTGAACCAAAACGCTCCGGCATGTCGTCTGCTATGGAGCAGATTTCGGAAAGTTCATTATTTAATGAAGT
GGACGATGATTGGTTAGTATCACCGGCATTTTCGATCATTGCGTCGTTGTGAACCACTGATTGCTGTGGT
CGAACGCGACCCGACGGCTTGCCGTTGGTTTTAACCGCTTTTTTACCGATAGTTGATAGTGCCTCTCTGC
GTTGACGGCAGAGATCTCTAACGCGATTGCTTTCGGTACCAAAGTCAGCATGATCAATCGTAGAGCACAA
TTGATCCGCCATTTGGTAATCAGTGGGCACTTCATTTACAGAAGAGCGCACCTGATTTGTATTGATCGAA
GATGCCGCCTGTTTAGTGCTACGGTTTACGCTAGCCGTTTTATTAGAAACAGCTGCTTTCCCTTGCTTGG
ATAGTGCAGCGCGGCGTGCGCGTGCCAGTTCCTTGCCAGAGAGTCCGCTCAGGTCGGCAGGATTCATTCC
TGACTGTGAAGGCATGTTTGACCCCATCTTGAATAAGTGCTGTGCGTAGAGAAACGCACAGCGCAATGAC
AGACTTGACTTAGTTGCCGCGGTAGACCACGAAGGCCAGACCTAAGCTTTGCGCATAGTTGTCATAAGCC
ACCAGTTTGACCTGGTGTGTTGGATACGCACTACGACACGCTTCAATTTCAGCCAACACGTTGTCGACAT
TTTGTTCGCCGAAGAAGGGAAGTTTCCACATGTACCAATATTGGTTCATGGAGTTTTTCACTTCTACGTG
CTCAATGCCGGGGCTCCAGCCTTGAGCAATTGCGTACTTGATTTGAGCGCGGATGCGTTCCGCGTTCATG
GGTGGAAGATAAGAGAAAGTCTCATATTTGAGGCTTTGCTTGTAATCCTGCATTTCAGCCATGGTTACTC
ACCTTAGTATGTTGTGTGGTACGAGGGATCAACGATTTTGAGTGTCGAGTTTGTCGACAGTGTCAAATTC
GAATTTGATCTCTTTCCAAGTTTCCATGGCAATCTTCAGTTCTGGGCTGTGCTGTGCAGCAGCAGTCAGA
ATTTCTTTGCCTTCTTTTTCGATATCGCGGCCTTGGTTACGCGCTTCTACGCAGGCTTCCAGAGCAACAC
GGTTGGCAGCAGCACCGGCAGCGTTGCCCCATGGATGACCCAGCGTACCGCCACCGAATTGGAGGACAGA
GTCGTCACCAAAGATGTTAACCAGCGCAGGCATGTGCCATACGTGAATACCACCAGAGGCCACAGCGAAT
ACGCCTGGCATTGAACCCCAGTCTTGATCGAAGAAGATACCGCGCGAGCGATCTTCAGGGATAAACGATT
CGCGGAGCAAATCAATCCAGCCCAGAGTAGAGGCACGGTCGCCTTCCAGTTTGCCGACAACGGTACCGGT
GTGCAGGTGATCGCCACCCGACAAACGCAGAATCTTGGTCAGAACACGGAAGTGAATACCGTGGTTCGGG
TTACGGTCGATAACCGCATGCATCGCACGGTGGATGTGCAGCAGTACGCCGTTGTCTTGACACCACTTGG
CCAAGCCAGTGTTGGCCGTGAAGCCACCGGTGATGTAGTCGTGCATAATGATTGGCGCGCCAATTTCTTT
GGCGAATTCTGCGCGCTTGTACATTTCTTCAGGAGTTGGCGCCGTTACGTTGAGGTAATGGCCTTTGCGT
TCGCCGGTTTGGGCTTCAGCAGTTTCGGTCGCGTCTTGTACGAACAAGAAGCGATCGCGCCAGCGCATGA
ACGGCTGAGAATTGATGTTTTCATCATCTTTAGTGAAGTCGAGGCCGCCACGGAGGCACTCGTATACGGC
ACGGCCGTAGTTTTTCGCAGACAAACCAAGTTTTGGCTTGATGGTGCAACCCAACAGTGGGCGACCATAT
TTGTTCATCTTGTCGCGTTCGACTTGAATACCGTGCGGTGGGCCGCCACAGGTTTTAACGTAGGCGAGTG
GGAAGCGAACATCTTCCAGACGCAGGCCGCGTACCGCTTTGAAGCCGAACACGTTACCAACCAGTGAGGT
AAACACGTTAACAACTGACCCTTCTTCGAACAGGTCGATTGGGTAGGCGATAAAGGCATAGAATGCCGCA
TCGTCACCGGGTACGTCTTCAATGCGATAGGCACGGCCTTTGTAGCGGTCCATGTCGGTCAGCAAATCGG
TCCACACGGTGGTCCATGTGCCGGTTGAAGATTCTGCTGCAACCGCGGCTGCGGCTTCTTCGCGATCAAC
ACCCGGTTGTGGGGTGATTTTGAAGCATGCAAGGATGTCGGAATCCAACGGTGTGTATTCCGGCATCCAA
TAGGTCTGCCGGTATTCTTTTACACCAGCACTATACTTTTTAACTGCCATGGTACCTTTCTCCTCTTTAA
TGAATTCGGTCAGTGCGTCCTGCTGATGTGCTCAGTATATCTATCACTGATAGGGATGTCAATCTCTATC
ACTGATAGGGACTCGAGGTGAAGACGAAAGGGCCTCGTGATACGCCTATTTTTATAGGTTAATGTCATGA
TAATAATGGTTTCTTAGACGTCGGAATTGCCAGCTGGGGCGCCCTCTGGTAAGGTTGGGAAGCCCTGCAA
AGTAAACTGGATGGCTTTCTTGCCGCCAAGGATCTGATGGCGCAGGGGATCAAGATCTGATCAAGAGACA
GGATGAGGATCGTTTCGCATGATTGAACAAGATGGATTGCACGCAGGTTCTCCGGCCGCTTGGGTGGAGA
GGCTATTCGGCTATGACTGGGCACAACAGACAATCGGCTGCTCTGATGCCGCCGTGTTCCGGCTGTCAGC
GCAGGGGCGCCCGGTTCTTTTTGTCAAGACCGACCTGTCCGGTGCCCTGAATGAACTGCAGGACGAGGCA
GCGCGGCTATCGTGGCTGGCCACGACGGGCGTTCCTTGCGCAGCTGTGCTCGACGTTGTCACTGAAGCGG
GAAGGGACTGGCTGCTATTGGGCGAAGTGCCGGGGCAGGATCTCCTGTCATCTCACCTTGCTCCTGCCGA
GAAAGTATCCATCATGGCTGATGCAATGCGGCGGCTGCATACGCTTGATCCGGCTACCTGCCCATTCGAC
CACCAAGCGAAACATCGCATCGAGCGAGCACGTACTCGGATGGAAGCCGGTCTTGTCGATCAGGATGATC
TGGACGAAGAGCATCAGGGGCTCGCGCCAGCCGAACTGTTCGCCAGGCTCAAGGCGCGCATGCCCGACGG
CGAGGATCTCGTCGTGACCCATGGCGATGCCTGCTTGCCGAATATCATGGTGGAAAATGGCCGCTTTTCT
GGATTCATCGACTGTGGCCGGCTGGGTGTGGCGGACCGCTATCAGGACATAGCGTTGGCTACCCGTGATA
TTGCTGAAGAGCTTGGCGGCGAATGGGCTGACCGCTTCCTCGTGCTTTACGGTATCGCCGCTCCCGATTC
GCAGCGCATCGCCTTCTATCGCCTTCTTGACGAGTTCTTCTGAGCGGGACTCTGGGGTTCGAGAGCTCGC
TTGGACTCCTGTTGATAGATCCAGTAATGACCTCAGAACTCCATCTGGATTTGTTCAGAACGCTCGGTTG
CCGCCGGGCGTTTTTTATTGGTGAGAATCCAAGCACTAGTCATGACCAAAATCCCTTAACGTGAGTTTTC
GTTCCACTGAGCGTCAGACCCCGTAGAAAAGATCAAAGGATCTTCTTGAGATCCTTTTTTTCTGCGCGTA
ATCTGCTGCTTGCAAACAAAAAAACCACCGCTACCAGCGGTGGTTTGTTTGCCGGATCAAGAGCTACCAA
CTCTTTTTCCGAAGGTAACTGGCTTCAGCAGAGCGCAGATACCAAATACTGTCCTTCTAGTGTAGCCGTA
GTTAGGCCACCACTTCAAGAACTCTGTAGCACCGCCTACATACCTCGCTCTGCTAATCCTGTTACCAGTG
GCTGCTGCCAGTGGCGATAAGTCGTGTCTTACCGGGTTGGACTCAAGACGATAGTTACCGGATAAGGCGC
AGCGGTCGGGCTGAACG
Features (pLannotate 1.2.2; 24 found; start..end, strand, type, name):
    443..547     +  promoter       AmpR promoter: bla
    548..1171    +  CDS            TetR: tetracycline repressor TetR; tetR from transposon Tn10; TetR binds to the tetracycline operator tetO to inhibit transcription. This inhibition can be relieved by adding tetracycline or doxycycline.
   1213..1255    +  promoter       AmpR promoter (fragment): bla
   1256..1295    +  CDS            AmpR (fragment): β-lactamase; bla; confers resistance to ampicillin, carbenicillin, and related antibiotics
   1344..1430    -  terminator     rrnB T1 terminator: Escherichia coli rrnB; transcription terminator T1 from the E. coli rrnB gene
   1454..1477    +  misc_feature   MCS (fragment): pBluescript multiple cloning site
   1502..2461    -  CDS            KPPR_ARATH (fragment): Experimental evidence at protein level: Swiss-Prot protein existence level 1. From Arabidopsis thaliana (Mouse-ear cress).
   2543..2598    -  promoter       tetR/tetA promoters: tetR; overlapping promoters for bacterial tetR and tetA
   2625..3263    -  CDS            csoS1D: CSOSD_HALNC - Experimental evidence at protein level: Swiss-Prot protein existence level 1. Unlike beta-carboxysomes, alpha-carboxysomes (Cb) can form without cargo protein. CsoS2 is essential for Cb formation and is also capable of targeting foreign proteins to the Cb. The Cb shell assembles with the aid of CsoS2; CsoS1A, CsoS1B and CsoS1C form the majority of the shell while CsoS4A and CsoS4B form vertices. CsoS1D forms pseudohexamers that probably control metabolite flux into and out of the shell. From Halothiobacillus neapolitanus (strain ATCC 23641 / c2) (Thiobacillus neapolitanus).
   3288..3617    -  CDS            csoS1B: CSOSB_HALNC - Also known as Orf3 From Halothiobacillus neapolitanus (strain ATCC 23641 / c2) (Thiobacillus neapolitanus).
   3732..4025    -  CDS            csoS1A: CSOSA_HALNC - Also known as csoS1 From Halothiobacillus neapolitanus (strain ATCC 23641 / c2) (Thiobacillus neapolitanus).
   4103..4396    -  CDS            csoS1C: CSOSC_HALNC - Also known as Orf1 From Halothiobacillus neapolitanus (strain ATCC 23641 / c2) (Thiobacillus neapolitanus).
   4451..4693    -  CDS            csoS4B: CSS4B_HALNC - Also known as orfB From Halothiobacillus neapolitanus (strain ATCC 23641 / c2) (Thiobacillus neapolitanus).
   4696..4944    -  CDS            csoS4A: CSS4A_HALNC - Also known as orfA From Halothiobacillus neapolitanus (strain ATCC 23641 / c2) (Thiobacillus neapolitanus).
   4944..6485    -  CDS            csoS3: CSOCA_HALNC - Also known as ORF1 From Halothiobacillus neapolitanus (strain ATCC 23641 / c2) (Thiobacillus neapolitanus).
   6509..9115    -  CDS            csoS2: CSOS2_HALNC - Experimental evidence at protein level: Swiss-Prot protein existence level 1. Unlike beta-carboxysomes, alpha-carboxysomes (Cb) can form without cargo protein. CsoS2 is essential for Cb formation and is also capable of targeting foreign proteins to the Cb. The Cb shell assembles with the aid of CsoS2; CsoS1A, CsoS1B and CsoS1C form the majority of the shell while CsoS4A and CsoS4B form vertices. CsoS1D forms pseudohexamers that probably control metabolite flux into and out of the shell. From Halothiobacillus neapolitanus (strain ATCC 23641 / c2) (Thiobacillus neapolitanus).
   9183..9512    -  CDS            cbbS: RBS_HALNC - Also known as rbcS. Experimental evidence at protein level: Swiss-Prot protein existence level 1. RuBisCO catalyzes two reactions: the carboxylation of D- ribulose 1,5-bisphosphate, the primary event in carbon dioxide fixation, as well as the oxidative fragmentation of the pentose substrate. Both reactions occur simultaneously and in competition at the same active site (Ref.3, PubMed:18258595, PubMed:18974784). There are estimated to be 270 RuBisCO heterohexadecamers per carboxysome (Ref.6). From Halothiobacillus neapolitanus (strain ATCC 23641 / c2) (Thiobacillus neapolitanus).
   9552..10970   -  CDS            cbbL: RBL1_HALNC - Experimental evidence at protein level: Swiss-Prot protein existence level 1. Alpha-carboxysomes are able to assemble in the absence of RuBisCO, unlike beta-carboxysomes. The RuBisCO large subunit is required for enzyme integration into carboxysomes; replacing it with the carboxysomally targeted gene (Tcr_0838, AC Q31HD9) of H.crungenus places RuBisCO in the carboxysome, while the non-carboxysomal large subunit of H.crungenus (Tcr_0427, AC Q31IK0) is not incorporated in the carboxysome. From Halothiobacillus neapolitanus (strain ATCC 23641 / c2) (Thiobacillus neapolitanus).
  11030..11047   -  promoter       H1-2O2 promoter (fragment): doxycycline-inducible variant of the human H1 RNA promoter (Henriksen et al., 2007)
  11053..11071   -  protein_bind   tet operator: tetO; bacterial operator O2 for the tetR and tetA genes tetracycline repressor TetR
  11138..11257   +  CDS            tnpA (fragment): TN5P_ECOLX - Also known as tnp. Experimental evidence at protein level: Swiss-Prot protein existence level 1. Mediates transposition of transposon Tn5 by a 'cut and paste' mechanism. First, the monomeric transposase binds the 19 bp inverted DNA repeats flanking the transposon. Then, dimerization of the DNA- bound transposase creates a synaptic DNA complex. After nicking of the first DNA strand, excision of the transposon proceeds through a series of intermediates. The transposase then mediates the insertion of the transposon at a new site by strand transfer. The activity of the wild- type tran
  11289..12080   +  CDS            neo: KKA2_KLEPN - Also known as kan, nptII. Experimental evidence at protein level: Swiss-Prot protein existence level 1. Resistance to kanamycin, neomycin, paromomycin, ribostamycin, butirosin and gentamicin B. From Klebsiella pneumoniae.
  12114..12208   +  terminator     lambda t0 terminator: transcription terminator from phage lambda
  12296..267     +  rep_origin     ori (across the origin): high-copy-number ColE1/pMB1/pBR322/pUC origin of replication
