[The description below was written by a language model from this plasmid's Addgene catalogue record and pLannotate feature annotations shown in this document.]
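Description:
pCB' CbbL Y72R is a 12.6 kb bacterial expression plasmid built on pFE21, a pZE21 derivative that combines the PLtetO-1 promoter with a constitutively expressed tetR. It replicates in E. coli from a high-copy ColE1/pUC-type origin and is selected with kanamycin through the neo (nptII) gene, which is followed by a lambda t0 terminator. TetR from Tn10 is expressed from a bla promoter, so the tet operator-controlled promoters stay repressed until a tetracycline-class inducer is added.

The roughly 9.5 kb insert is the pHnCB10-derived alpha-carboxysome operon of Halothiobacillus neapolitanus. It is read as one block downstream of a tetO-containing promoter, in the order cbbL and cbbS (rubisco large and small subunits), csoS2 (the scaffolding protein needed for carboxysome assembly), csoS3 (carboxysomal carbonic anhydrase), the vertex proteins csoS4A and csoS4B, the major shell proteins csoS1C, csoS1A and csoS1B, and the pseudohexamer csoS1D. A second tet-type promoter annotation then precedes a phosphoribulokinase gene, which ends at an rrnB T1 terminator. The annotation tool matched this gene to a plant homologue, but the record attributes prk to Synechococcus elongatus.

The "pCB'" backbone is a version of pCB reconstructed after selection of the rubisco-dependent strain CCMB1 for growth on glycerol in ambient air. This variant carries CbbL Y72R, which replaces the tyrosine that contacts CsoS2 with arginine. The change prevents rubisco from being encapsulated, giving rubisco-less carboxysomes. The plasmid therefore suits use as a negative control when testing whether rubisco encapsulation is needed for a reconstituted CO2-concentrating mechanism to function in E. coli.
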