Addgene plasmid #162707: pCB’ CbbL Y72R
Purpose: Carboxysome operon with point mutation to CbbL, prk; Substitution of CsoS2-binding tyrosine with arginine prevents rubisco encapsulation creating rubisco-less carboxysomes
Depositing lab: David Savage. Depositing organization: University of California, Berkeley. Publication: Functional reconstitution of a bacterial CO2 concentrating mechanism in E. coli. Flamholz AI, Dugan E, Blikstad C, Gleizer S, Ben-Nissan R, Amram S, Antonovsky N, Ravishankar S, Noor E, Bar-Even A, Milo R, Savage D. Elife. 2020 Oct 21;9. pii: 59882. doi: 10.7554/eLife.59882. PubMed 33084575.
Backbone
  Vector backbone: pFE21 (derived from pZE21 under PLtet0-1 and constitutive tetR)
  Backbone size w/o insert (bp): 3127
  Total vector size (bp): 12617
  Modifications to backbone: pCB reconstructed after selection for CCMB1 growth on glycerol under ambient air
  Vector type: Bacterial Expression
Growth in bacteria
  Bacterial resistance: Kanamycin, 50 μg/mL
  Growth temperature: 37°C
  Growth strain: DH5alpha
  Copy number: High Copy
Gene/Insert
  Gene/Insert name: pHnCB10 derived carboxysome operon, prk
  Species: H. neapolitanus and S. elongatus
  Insert size (bp): 9490
  Mutation: CbbL Y72R; Substitution of CsoS2-binding tyrosine with arginine
  Promoter: PLtet0-1 promoter
  Cloning method: Gibson Cloning
  Sequencing primers: 5′ gaaagccatccagtttactttgca; 3′ GCGTTCACCGACAAACAACA
Terms and licenses: Academic/Nonprofit Terms; Industry Terms: Not Available to Industry
Depositor comments: Substitution of CsoS2-binding tyrosine with arginine creates rubisco-less carboxysomes.
How to cite: pCB’ CbbL Y72R was a gift from David Savage (Addgene plasmid # 162707 ; http://n2t.net/addgene:162707 ; RRID:Addgene_162707)
